Addgene plasmid #26671: FSynIGW2
Purpose: (Empty Backbone)
Depositing lab: Gerardo Morfini. Depositing organization: University of Illinois at Chicago.
Backbone
  Vector backbone: FSynIGW2
  Backbone size (bp): 10471
  Vector type: Mammalian Expression, Lentiviral
  Selectable markers: EGFP
Growth in bacteria
  Bacterial resistance: Ampicillin, 100 μg/mL
  Growth temperature: 37°C
  Growth strain: Stbl2
  Growth instructions: Stbl2
  Copy number: Unknown
Gene/Insert
  Gene/Insert name: None
  Tag / fusion protein: IRES-EGFP (C terminal on backbone)
  Cloning method: Restriction Enzyme; 5′ cloning site AgeI (not destroyed); 3′ cloning site BstBI (not destroyed)
  Sequencing primers: 5′ FUGW-Fwd (ATTACAGGGACAGCAGAGATCC); 3′ EGFP-N
Terms and licenses: Academic/Nonprofit Terms; Industry Terms: Not Available to Industry
Depositor comments: The vector has neuron specific promoter with downstream IRES2-EGFP sequence which allow the fluorescence marker protein to be expressed in a lower level under the same promoter with the transgene.
How to cite: FSynIGW2 was a gift from Gerardo Morfini (Addgene plasmid # 26671 ; http://n2t.net/addgene:26671 ; RRID:Addgene_26671)
