[The description below was written by a language model from this plasmid's Addgene catalogue record.]
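Description:
FSynIGW2 is an empty lentiviral backbone of about 10.5 kb intended for expressing a transgene in mammalian cells, specifically neurons. It is maintained in bacteria under ampicillin selection and is grown in a recombination-deficient strain, which is usual for lentiviral plasmids because their repeated long terminal repeat sequences are prone to rearrangement. The record gives no feature table, so the origin of replication, the LTR and packaging elements, and any post-transcriptional elements are not documented here. Copy number is listed as unknown.

The vector carries no insert. According to the depositor, it contains a neuron-specific promoter followed by an IRES2-EGFP cassette. The identity of the promoter is not stated explicitly, although the "Syn" in the name hints at a synapsin promoter. A gene of interest is placed between the promoter and the IRES by restriction cloning, using AgeI at the 5′ end and BstBI at the 3′ end, both of which are retained after cloning. This produces a single bicistronic transcript in which the transgene is translated by normal cap-dependent initiation and EGFP is translated from the internal ribosome entry site. EGFP is therefore a separate, unfused protein that the depositor notes is expressed at a lower level than the transgene from the same promoter.

EGFP is the only marker for transduced cells, since no mammalian drug resistance gene is recorded. The typical use is to build lentiviral constructs that deliver a gene to neurons, with green fluorescence identifying the cells that express it.
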