>Addgene plasmid #26671 | FSynIGW2 | addgene partial sequence | sequence record 32905 | 26671 with IRES-R
TATAGACAAACGCACACCGGCCTTATTCCAAGCGGCTTCGGCCAGTAACGTTAGGGGGGGGGAGGGAGAG
GGGCGGATCCCGGGCCCGCGGTACCGTCGACTGCAGAATTCGAAGCGCTAGCTCGAGATCCAAGGGGCAG
TGGGTCGGTGGGCCGCGGGGGCGGAGCGCAAGGGGCTCAGGAGCACGGCGGCGCTCTCTGGCACGACGCG
ACTCCTCTGCTGCCCGCTGCAGACTGAGGCAGCGCTGAGGCTCTGCCGCCGCAGAGCGTATGGTCGCGCC
TGCACCCCCCTATCTTGCACCTCTTGTGGTGCGGCCCGACTGGACTCACCGCTGCACGGACGCGACCAAG
GCGGTGAGGTAGGGGAGTTTGGGGAGGGCTGGAGAGTGACGTCAGCCCGCCTTTGGTGCTGGGGAGGTGG
TGGCGCGCGCCGGCAGCGGGGGCGAAGGCTCTGTCCGCGGTACTAAATCCGACAGTGCGCACGCGCCGCG
CCGCGCTGCATCCTCTTCCCCTCCCCCTCTGATGGGGGAGGGAATGCGCAATTTGGGGAGTGGGAGTGGG
GGTTCTTGTCCGTAGGGTCTGGACCCGTAGTAAGGCTCCTACTCTGTTTTTCAGCCTCCTCCTAAATCCT
CAGGCTAACTTGCATTGTTACCCTTCCCAGATACTTGTGTTTCCAGTGTTGATTTTCACCTCTGAAGGCA
TTTTGGGGTTGAGGGTCGGGATAGAAGCATACTCGGAGGGGAACATAAAACTAGAAATTCTCCTTACTGC
AGTGTTCCTGGCGAGATGTCTTCCACGACAACACTGTCAGGCAAAGAAAAGAGCACGGGGTAGCGTAAAC
ATCACCAGACAGGCGGAGGTGGACACTTGGGTAGTGAGAGCCTGAA
