>Addgene plasmid #26671 | FSynIGW2 | addgene partial sequence | sequence record 32906 | 26671 with EGFP-N
CGCCCTTGCTCACCATGGTTGTGGCCATATTATCATCGTGTTTTTCAAAGGAAAACCACGTCCCCGTGGT
TCGGGGGGCCTAGACGTTTTTTTAACCTCGACTAAACACATGTAAAGCATGTGTACCGAGGCCCCAGATC
AGATCCCATACAATGGGGTACCTTCTGGGCATCCTTCAGCCCCTTGTTGAATACGCTTGAGGAGAGCCAT
TTGACTCTTTCCACAACTATCCAACTCACAACGTGGCACTGGGGTTGTGCCGCCTTTGCAGGTGTATCTT
ATACACGTGGCTTTTGGCCGCAGAGGCACCTGTCGCCAGGTGGGGGGTTCCGCTGCCTGCAAAGGGTCGC
TACAGACGTTGTTTGTCTTCAAGAAGCTTCCAGAGGAACTGCTTCCTTCACGACATTCAACAGACCTTGC
ATTCCTTTGGCGAGAGGGGAAAGACCCCTAGGAATGCTCGTCAAGAAGACAGGGCCAGGTTTCCGGGCCC
TCACATTGCCAAAAGACGGCAATATGGTGGAAAATAACATATAGACAAACGCACACCGGCCTTATTCCAA
GCGGCTTCGGCCAGTAACGTTAGGGGGGGGGAGGGAGAGGGGCGGATCCCGGGCCCGCGGTACCGTCGAC
TGCAGAATTCGAAGCGCTAGCTCGAGATCCAAGGGGCAGTGGGTCGGTGGGCCGCGGGGGCGGAGCGCAA
GGGGCTCAGGAGCACGGCGGCGCTCTCTGGCACGACGCGACTCCTCTGCTGCCCGCTGCAGACTGAGGCA
GCGCTGAGGCTCTGCCGCCGCAGAGCGTATGGTCGCGCCTGCACCCCCCTATCTTGCACCTCTTGTGGTG
CGGCCCGACTGGACTCACCGCTGCACGGACGC
